>Addgene plasmid #188964 | pSLiP-G2 | addgene full sequence | sequence record 371924 | Addgene NGS Result
CACGGCGAAATAGTAATCACGAGGTCAGGTTCTTACCTTAAATTTTCGACGGAAAACCACGTAAAAAACG
TCGATTTTTCAAGATACAGCGTGAATTTTCAGGAAATGCGGTGAGCATCACATCACCACAATTCAGCAAA
TTGTGAACATCATCACGTTCATCTTTCCCTGGTTGCCAATGGCCCATTTTCCTGTCAGTAACGAGAAGGT
CGCGAATTCAGGCGCTTTTTAGACTGGTCGTAATGAAATTCAGCAGGATCACCATATGGATAAGAAATAC
TCAATAGGCTTAGCTATCGGCACAAATAGCGTCGGATGGGCGGTGATCACTGATGAATATAAGGTTCCGT
CTAAAAAGTTCAAGGTTCTGGGAAATACAGACCGCCACAGTATCAAAAAAAATCTTATAGGGGCTCTTTT
ATTTGACAGTGGAGAGACAGCGGAAGCGACTCGTCTCAAACGGACAGCTCGTAGAAGGTATACACGTCGG
AAGAATCGTATTTGTTATCTACAGGAGATTTTTTCAAATGAGATGGCGAAAGTAGATGATAGTTTCTTTC
ATCGACTTGAAGAGTCTTTTTTGGTGGAAGAAGACAAGAAGCATGAACGTCATCCTATTTTTGGAAATAT
AGTAGATGAAGTTGCTTATCATGAGAAATATCCAACTATCTATCATCTGCGAAAAAAATTGGTAGATTCT
ACTGATAAAGCGGATTTGCGCTTAATCTATTTGGCCTTAGCGCATATGATTAAGTTTCGTGGTCATTTTT
TGATTGAGGGAGATTTAAATCCTGATAATAGTGATGTGGACAAACTATTTATCCAGTTGGTACAAACCTA
CAATCAATTATTTGAAGAAAACCCTATTAACGCAAGTGGAGTAGATGCTAAAGCGATTCTTTCTGCACGA
TTGAGTAAATCAAGACGATTAGAAAATCTCATTGCTCAGCTCCCCGGTGAGAAGAAAAATGGCTTATTTG
GGAATCTCATTGCTTTGTCATTGGGTTTGACCCCTAATTTTAAATCAAATTTTGATTTGGCAGAAGATGC
TAAATTACAGCTTTCAAAAGATACTTACGATGATGATTTAGATAATTTATTGGCGCAAATTGGAGATCAA
TATGCTGATTTGTTTTTGGCAGCTAAGAATTTATCAGATGCTATTTTACTTTCAGATATCCTAAGAGTAA
ATACTGAAATAACTAAGGCTCCCCTATCAGCTTCAATGATTAAACGCTACGATGAACATCATCAAGACTT
GACTCTTTTAAAAGCTTTAGTTCGACAACAACTTCCAGAAAAGTATAAAGAAATCTTTTTTGATCAATCA
AAAAACGGATATGCAGGTTATATTGATGGGGGAGCTAGCCAAGAAGAATTTTATAAATTTATCAAACCAA
TTTTAGAAAAAATGGATGGTACTGAGGAATTATTGGTGAAACTAAATCGTGAAGATTTGCTGCGCAAGCA
ACGGACCTTTGACAACGGCTCTATTCCCCATCAAATTCACTTGGGTGAGCTGCATGCTATTTTGAGAAGA
CAAGAAGACTTTTATCCATTTTTAAAAGACAATCGTGAGAAGATTGAAAAAATCTTGACTTTTCGAATTC
CTTATTATGTTGGTCCATTGGCGCGTGGCAATAGTCGTTTTGCATGGATGACTCGGAAGTCTGAAGAAAC
AATTACCCCATGGAATTTTGAAGAAGTTGTCGATAAAGGTGCTTCAGCTCAATCATTTATTGAACGCATG
ACAAACTTTGATAAAAATCTTCCAAATGAAAAAGTACTACCAAAACATAGTTTGCTTTATGAGTATTTTA
CGGTTTATAACGAATTGACAAAGGTCAAATATGTTACTGAAGGAATGCGAAAACCAGCATTTCTTTCAGG
TGAACAGAAGAAAGCCATTGTTGATTTACTCTTCAAAACAAATCGAAAAGTAACCGTTAAGCAATTAAAA
GAAGATTATTTCAAAAAAATAGAATGTTTTGATAGTGTTGAAATTTCAGGAGTTGAAGATAGATTTAATG
CTTCATTAGGTACCTACCATGATTTGCTAAAAATTATTAAAGATAAAGATTTTTTGGATAATGAAGAAAA
TGAAGATATCTTAGAGGATATTGTTTTAACATTGACCTTATTTGAAGATAGGGAGATGATTGAGGAAAGA
CTTAAAACATATGCTCACCTCTTTGATGATAAGGTGATGAAACAGCTTAAACGTCGCCGTTATACTGGTT
GGGGACGTTTGTCTCGAAAATTGATTAATGGTATTAGGGATAAGCAATCTGGCAAAACAATATTAGATTT
TTTGAAATCAGATGGTTTTGCCAATCGCAATTTTATGCAGCTGATCCATGATGATAGTTTGACATTTAAA
GAAGACATTCAAAAAGCACAAGTGTCTGGACAAGGCGATAGTTTACATGAACATATTGCAAATTTAGCTG
GTAGCCCTGCTATTAAAAAAGGTATTTTACAGACTGTAAAAGTTGTTGATGAATTGGTCAAAGTAATGGG
GCGGCATAAGCCAGAAAATATCGTTATTGAAATGGCACGTGAAAATCAGACAACTCAAAAGGGCCAGAAA
AATTCGCGAGAGCGTATGAAACGAATCGAAGAAGGTATCAAAGAATTAGGAAGTCAGATTCTTAAAGAGC
ATCCTGTTGAAAATACTCAATTGCAAAATGAAAAGCTCTATCTCTATTATCTCCAAAATGGAAGAGACAT
GTATGTGGACCAAGAATTAGATATTAATCGTTTAAGTGATTATGATGTCGATGCCATTGTTCCACAAAGT
TTCCTTAAAGACGATTCAATAGACAATAAGGTCTTAACGCGTTCTGATAAAAATCGTGGTAAATCGGATA
ACGTTCCAAGTGAAGAAGTAGTCAAAAAGATGAAAAACTATTGGAGACAACTTCTAAACGCCAAGTTAAT
CACTCAACGTAAGTTTGATAATTTAACGAAAGCTGAACGTGGAGGTTTGAGTGAACTTGATAAAGCTGGT
TTTATCAAACGCCAATTGGTTGAAACTCGCCAAATCACTAAGCATGTGGCACAAATTTTGGATAGTCGCA
TGAATACTAAATACGATGAAAATGATAAACTTATTCGAGAGGTTAAAGTGATTACCTTAAAATCTAAATT
AGTTTCTGACTTCCGAAAAGATTTCCAATTCTATAAAGTACGTGAGATTAACAATTACCATCATGCCCAT
GATGCGTATCTAAATGCCGTCGTTGGAACTGCTTTGATTAAGAAATATCCAAAACTTGAATCGGAGTTTG
TCTATGGTGATTATAAAGTTTATGATGTTCGTAAAATGATTGCTAAGTCTGAGCAAGAAATAGGCAAAGC
AACCGCAAAATATTTCTTTTACTCTAATATCATGAACTTCTTCAAAACAGAAATTACACTTGCAAATGGA
GAGATTCGCAAACGCCCTCTAATCGAAACTAATGGGGAAACTGGAGAAATTGTCTGGGATAAAGGGCGAG
ATTTTGCCACAGTGCGCAAAGTATTGTCCATGCCCCAAGTCAATATTGTCAAGAAAACAGAAGTACAGAC
AGGCGGATTCTCCAAGGAGTCAATTTTACCAAAAAGAAATTCGGACAAGCTTATTGCTCGTAAAAAAGAC
TGGGATCCAAAAAAATATGGTGGTTTTGATAGTCCAACGGTAGCTTATTCAGTCCTAGTGGTTGCTAAGG
TGGAAAAAGGGAAATCGAAGAAGTTAAAATCCGTTAAAGAGTTACTAGGGATCACAATTATGGAAAGAAG
TTCCTTTGAAAAAAATCCGATTGACTTTTTAGAAGCTAAAGGATATAAGGAAGTTAAAAAAGACTTAATC
ATTAAACTACCTAAATATAGTCTTTTTGAGTTAGAAAACGGTCGTAAACGGATGCTGGCTAGTGCCGGAG
AATTACAAAAAGGAAATGAGCTGGCTCTGCCAAGCAAATATGTGAATTTTTTATATTTAGCTAGTCATTA
TGAAAAGTTGAAGGGTAGTCCAGAAGATAACGAACAAAAACAATTGTTTGTGGAGCAGCATAAGCATTAT
TTAGATGAGATTATTGAGCAAATCAGTGAATTTTCTAAGCGTGTTATTTTAGCAGATGCCAATTTAGATA
AAGTTCTTAGTGCATATAACAAACATAGAGACAAACCAATACGTGAACAAGCAGAAAATATTATTCATTT
ATTTACGTTGACGAATCTTGGAGCTCCCGCTGCTTTTAAATATTTTGATACAACAATTGATCGTAAACGA
TATACGTCTACAAAAGAAGTTTTAGATGCCACTCTTATCCATCAATCCATCACTGGTCTTTATGAAACAC
GCATTGATTTGAGTCAGCTAGGAGGTGACTAACTCGAGTAAGGATCTCCAGGCATCAAATAAAACGAAAG
GCTCAGTCGAAAGACTGGGCCTTTCGTTTTATCTGTTGTTTGTCGGTGAACGCTCTCTACTAGAGTCACA
CTGGCTCACCTTCGGGTGGGCCTTTCTGCGTTTATACCTAGGGATATATTCCGCTTCCTCGGCGACCGGT
TAAAGATCTTTGACAGCTAGCTCAGTCCTAGGTATAATCCTAGTCCATGTAATCAGCGTCTAACGTTTTA
GAGCTAGAAATAGCAAGTTAAAATAAGGCTAGTCCGTTATCAACTTGAAAAAGTGGCACCGAGTCGGTGC
TTTTTTTGACCCGGGGCGGCCGCCTCGAGGAAGCTTGGGCCCGAACAAAAACTCATCTCAGAAGAGGATC
TGAATAGCGCCGTCGACCATCATCATCATCATCATTGAGTTTAAACGGTCTCCAGCTTGGCTGTTTTGGC
GGATGAGAGAAGATTTTCAGCCTGATACAGATTAAATCAGAACGCAGAAGCGGTCTGATAAAACAGAATT
TGCCTGGCGGCAGTAGCGCGGTGGTCCCACCTGACCCCATGCCGAACTCAGAAGTGAAACGCCGTAGCGC
CGATGGTAGTGTGGGGTCTCCCCATGCGAGAGTAGGGAACTGCCAGGCATCAAATAAAACGAAAGGCTCA
GTCGAAAGACTGGGCCTTTCGTTTTATCTGTTGTTTGTCGGTGAACTGGCGCCCAATACGCAAACCGTGA
AATTGTTATCCGCTTTAATTAAAGGCATCAAATAAAACGAAAGGCTCAGTCGAAAGACTGGGCCTTTCGT
TTTATCTGTTGTTTGTCGGTGAACGCTCTCCTGAGTAGGACAAATCCGCCGCCCTAGACAGCTGGGCGCG
CCGTAGAAAAGATCAAAGGATCTTCTTGAGATCCTTTTTTTCTGCGGGGGATCAGGACCGCTGCCGGAGC
GCAACCCACTCACTACAGCAGAGCCATGTAGGGCCGCCGGCGTTGTGGATACCTCGCGGAAAACTTGGCC
CTCACTGACAGATGAGGGGCGGACGTTGACACTTGAGGGGCCGACTCACCCGGCGCGGCGTTGACAGATG
AGGGGCAGGCTCGATTTCGGCCGGCGACGTGGAGCTGGCCAGCCTCGCAAATCGGCGAAAACGCCTGATT
TTACGCGAGTTTCCCACAGATGATGTGGACAAGCCTGGGGATAAGTGCCCTGCGGTATTGACACTTGAGG
GGCGCGACTACTGACAGATGAGGGGCGCGATCCTTGACACTTGAGGGGCAGAGTGCTGACAGATGAGGGG
CGCACCTATTGACATTTGAGGGGCTGTCCACAGGCAGAAAATCCAGCATTTGCAAGGGTTTCCGCCCGTT
TTTCGGCCACCGCTAACCTGTCTTTTAACCTGCTTTTAAACCAATATTTATAAACCTTGTTTTTAACCAG
GGCTGCGCCCTGTGCGCGTGACCGCGCACGCCGAAGGGGGGTGCCCCCCCTTCTCGAACCCTCCCGGCCC
GCTAACGCGGGCCTCCCATCCCCCCAGGGGCTGCGCCCCTCGGCCGCGAACGGCCTCACCCCAAAAATGG
CAGCCACGTAGAAAGCCAGTCCGCAGAAACGGTGCTGACCCCGGATGAATGTCAGCTACTGGGCTATCTG
GACAAGGGAAAACGCAAGCGCAAAGAGAAAGCAGGTAGCTTGCAGTGGGCTTACATGGCGATAGCTAGAC
TGGGCGGTTTTATGGACAGCAAGCGAACCGGAATTGCCAGCTGGGGCGCCCTCTGGTAAGGTTGGGAAGC
CCTGCAAAGTAAACTGGATGGCTTTCTTGCCGCCAAGGATCTGATGGCGCAGGGGATCAAGATCGACGGA
TCGATCCGGGGAATTAATTCCGGGGCAATCCCGCAAGGAGGGTGAATGAATCGGACGTTTGACCGGAAGG
CATACAGGCAAGAACTGATCGACGCGGGGTTTTCCGCCGAGGATGCCGAAACCATCGCAAGCCGCACCGT
CATGCGTGCGCCCCGCGAAACCTTCCAGTCCGTCGGCTCGATAGTCCAGCAAGCTACGGCCAAGATCGAG
CGCGACAGCGTGCAACTGGCTCCCCCTGCCCTGCCCGCGCCATCGGCCGCCGTGGAGCGTTCGCGTCGTC
TCGAACAGGAGGCGGCAGGTTTGGCGAAGTCGATGACCATCGACACGCGAGGAACTATGACGACCAAGAA
GCGAAAAACCGCCGGCGAGGACCTGGCAAAACAGGTCAGCGAAGCCAAGCAGGCCGCGTTGCTGAAACAC
ACGAAGCAGCAGATCAAGGAAATGCAGCTTTCCTTGTTCGATATTGCGCCGTGGCCGGACACGATGCGAG
CGATGCCAAACGACACGGCCCGCTCTGCCCTGTTCACCACGCGCAACAAGAAAATCCCGCGCGAGGCGCT
GCAAAACAAGGTCATTTTCCACGTCAACAAGGACGTGAAGATCACCTACACCGGCGTCGAGCTGCGGGCC
GACGATGACGAACTGGTGTGGCAGCAGGTGTTGGAGTACGCGAAGCGCACCCCTATCGGCGAGCCGATCA
CCTTCACGTTCTACGAGCTTTGCCAGGACCTGGGCTGGTCGATCAATGGCCGGTATTACACGAAGGCCGA
GGAATGCCTGTCGCGCCTACAGGCGACGGCGATGGGCTTCACGTCCGACCGCGTTGGGCACCTGGAATCG
GTGTCGCTGCTGCACCGCTTCCGCGTCCTGGACCGTGGCAAGAAAACGTCCCGTTGCCAGGTCCTGATCG
ACGAGGAAATCGTCGTGCTGTTTGCTGGCGACCACTACACGAAATTCATATGGGAGAAGTACCGCAAGCT
GTCGCCGACGGCCCGACGGATGTTCGACTATTTCAGCTCGCACCGGGAGCCGTACCCGCTCAAGCTGGAA
ACCTTCCGCCTCATGTGCGGATCGGATTCCACCCGCGTGAAGAAGTGGCGCGAGCAGGTCGGCGAAGCCT
GCGAAGAGTTGCGAGGCAGCGGCCTGGTGGAACACGCCTGGGTCAATGATGACCTGGTGCATTGCAAACG
CTAGGGCCTTGTGGGGTCAGTTCCGGCTGGGGGTTCAGCAGCCACCTGCATTGCGGCCGGCCTACGGCCA
GCCTCGCAGAGCAGGATTCCCGTTGAGCACCGCCAGGTGCGAATAAGGGACAGTGAAGAAGGAACACCCG
CTCGCGGGTGGGCCTACTTCACCTATCCTGCCCGGCTGACGCCGTTGGATACACCAAGGAAAGTCTACAC
GAACCCTTTGGCAAAATCCTGTATATCGTGCGAAAAAGGATGGATATACCGAAAAAATCGCTATAATGAC
CCCGAAGCAGGGTTATGCAGCGGAAAAGGACAACGCGCGGACCGCGGTCCAATTAATTATTAGAAAAATT
CATCCAGCATCAGATGAAATTGCAGTTTGTTCATATCCGGATTATCAATGCCATATTTCTGAAACAGACG
TTTTTGCAGGCTCGGGCTAAATTCGCCCAGGCAGTTCCACAGAATGGCCAGATCCTGATAACGATCCGCA
ATGCCCACACGGCCCACATCAATGCAGCCAATCAGTTTGCCTTCATCGAAAATCAGGTTATCCAGGCTAA
AATCGCCGTGGGTCACCACGCTATCCGGGCTAAACGGCAGCAGTTTATGCATTTCTTTCCACACCTGTTC
CACCGGCCAGCCGTTACGTTCATCATCAAAATCGCTCGCATCCACCAGGCCGTTGTTCATACGGCTCTGC
GCCTGGGCCAGACGAAACACACGATCGCTGTTAAACGGGCAGTTGCACACCGGAATGCTATGCAGACGAC
GCAGAAACACGGCCAGCGCATCCACAATGTTTTCGCCGCTATCCGGATATTCTTCCAGCACCTGAAACGC
GGTTTTGCCCGGAATCGCGGTGGTCAGCAGCCACGCATCATCCGGGGTGCGAATAAAATGTTTAATGGTC
GGCAGCGGCATAAATTCGGTCAGCCAGTTCAGACGCACCATTTCATCGGTCACATCGTTCGCCACGCTGC
CTTTGCCATGTTTCAGAAACAGTTCCGGCGCATCCGGTTTGCCATACAGACGATAAATGGTCGCGCCGCT
CTGACCCACGTTATCACGCGCCCATTTATAGCCATACAGATCCGCATCCATGTTGCTGTTCAGACGCGGA
CGGCTACAGCTCGTTTCACGCTGAATATGGCTCATAACACCCCTTGTATTACTGTTTATGTAAGCAGACA
GTTTTATTGTTCATGATGATATATTTTTATCTTGTGCAATGTAACATCAGAGATTTTGAGACACAAATTT
AAATCGTAATTATTGGGGACCCCTGGATTCTCACCAATAAAAAACGCCCGGCGGCAACCGAGCGTTCTGA
ACAAATCCAGATGGAGTTCTGAGGTCATTACTGGATCTATCAACAGGAGTCCAAGACTAGTCGCCAGGGT
TTTCCCAGTCACGACGTTTCTTTACCAGACTCGAGGCGAATTAATCTTTCTGCGAATTGAGATGACGCCA
CTGGCTGGGCGTCATCCCGGTTTCGCGGGTAAACACCACCGAAAAATAGTTACTATCTTCAAAGCCACAT
TCGGTCGAAATATCACTGATTAACAGGCGGCTATGCTGGAGAAGATATTGCGCATGACACACTCTGACCT
GTCGCAGATATTGATTGATGGTCATTCCAGTCTGCTGGCGAAATTGCTGACGCAAAACGCGCTCACTGCA
CGATGCCTCATCACAAAATTTATCCAGCGCAAAGGGACTTTTCAGGCTAGCCGCCAGCCGGGTAATCAGC
TTATCCAGCAACGTTTCGCTGGATGTTGGCGGCAACGAATCACTGGTGTAACGATGGCGATTCAGCAACA
TCACCAACTGCCCGAACAGCAACTCAGCCATTTCGTTAGCAAACGGCACATGCTGACTACTTTCATGCTC
AAGCTGACCGATAACCTGCCGCGCCTGCGCCATCCCCATGCTACCTAAGCGCCAGTGTGGTTGCCCTGCG
CTGGCGTTAAATCCCGGAATCGCCCCCTGCCAGTCAAGATTCAGCTTCAGACGCTCCGGGCAATAAATAA
TATTCTGCAAAACCAGATCGTTAACGGAAGCGTAGGAGTGTTTATCGTCAGCATGAATGTAAAAGAGATC
GCCACGGGTAATGCGATAAGGGCGATCGTTGAGTACATGCAGGCCATTACCGCGCCAGACAATCACCAGC
TCACAAAAATCATGTGTATGTTCAGCAAAGACATCTTGCGGATAACGGTCAGCCACAGCGACTGCCTGCT
GGTCGCTGGCAAAAAAATCATCTTTGAGAAGTTTTAACTGATGCGCCACCGTGGCTACCTCGGCCAGAGA
ACGAAGTTGATTATTCGCAATATGGCGTACAAATACGTTGAGAAGATTCGCGTTATTGCAGAAAGCCATC
CCGTCCCTGGCGAATATCACGCGGTGACCAGTTAAACTCTCGGCGAAAAAGCGTCGAAAAGTGGTTACTG
TCGCTGAATCCACAGCGATAGGCGATGTCAGTAACGCTGGCCTCGCTGTGGCGTAGCAGATGTCGGGCTT
TCATCAGTCGCAGGCGGTTCAGGTATCGCTGAGGCGTCAGTCCCGTTTGCTGCTTAAGCTGCCGATGTAG
CGTACGCAGTGAAAGAGAAAATTGATCCGCCACGGCATCCCAATTCACCTCATCGGCAAAATGGTCCTCC
AGCCAGGCCAGAAGCAAGTTGAGACGTGATGCGCTGTTTTCCAGGTTCTCCTGCAAACTGCTTTTACGCA
GCAAGAGCAGTAATTGCATAAACAAGATCTCGCGACTGGCGGTCGAGGGTAAATCATTTTCCCCTTCCTG
CTGTTCCATCTGTGCAACCAGCTGTCGCACCTGCTGCAATACGCTGTGGTTAACGCGCCAGTGAGACGGA
TACTGCCCATCCAGCTCTTGTGGCAGCAACTGATTCAGCCCGGCGAGAAACTGAAATCGATCCGGCGAGC
GATACAGCACATTGGTCAGACACAGATTATCGGTATGTTCATACAGATGCCGATCATGATCGCGTACGAA
ACAGACCGTGCCGCCGGTGATGGTATAGGGCTGCCCATTAAACACATGAATACCCGTGCCATGTTCGACA
ATCACAATTTCATGAAAATCATGATGATGTTCAGGAAAATCCGCCTGCGGGAGCCGGGGTTCTATCGCCA
CGGACGCGTTACCAGACGGAAAAAAATCCACACTATGTAATACGGTCATACTGGCCTCCTGATGTCGTCA
A
Features (pLannotate 1.2.2; 20 found; start..end, strand, type, name):
    124..242     +  promoter       rhaB promoter: promoter of the E. coli rhaBAD operon, conferring tight induction with L-rhamnose and repression with D-glucose in the presence of RhaR and RhaS (Giacalone et al., 2006)
    266..4370    +  CDS            dCas9 (fragment): catalytically dead mutant of the Cas9 endonuclease from the Streptococcus pyogenes Type II CRISPR/Cas system RNA-guided DNA-binding protein that lacks endonuclease activity due to the D10A mutation in the RuvC catalytic domain and the H840A mutation in the HNH catalytic domain
   4396..4467    +  terminator     rrnB T1 terminator: transcription terminator T1 from the E. coli rrnB gene
   4483..4510    +  terminator     T7Te terminator: phage T7 early transcription terminator
   4560..4594    +  promoter       J23119(SpeI) promoter: bacterial promoter (Registry of Standard Biological Parts BBa J23119) modified to end with an SpeI site
   4615..4690    +  misc_RNA       gRNA scaffold: guide RNA scaffold for the Streptococcus pyogenes CRISPR/Cas9 system
   4778..4795    +  CDS            capTEV™ (fragment): composite tag for in vivo biotinylation, TEV protease cleavage, and 6xHis tagging
   4902..5017    +  ncRNA          5S rRNA: Accession: RF00001 - 5S ribosomal RNA
   5021..5067    +  terminator     rrnB T1 terminator: transcription terminator T1 from the E. coli rrnB gene
   5139..5225    +  terminator     rrnB T1 terminator: Escherichia coli rrnB; transcription terminator T1 from the E. coli rrnB gene
   5261..5296    +  rep_origin     CloDF13 ori (fragment): Plasmids containing the CloDF13 (CDF) origin of replication can be propagated in E. coli cells that contain additional plasmids with compatible origins.
   5352..5883    +  rep_origin     oriV: incP origin of replication
   5943..6224    +  CDS            tnpA (fragment): TN5P_ECOLX - Also known as tnp. Experimental evidence at protein level: Swiss-Prot protein existence level 1. Mediates transposition of transposon Tn5 by a 'cut and paste' mechanism. First, the monomeric transposase binds the 19 bp inverted DNA repeats flanking the transposon. Then, dimerization of the DNA- bound transposase creates a synaptic DNA complex. After nicking of the first DNA strand, excision of the transposon proceeds through a series of intermediates. The transposase then mediates the insertion of the transposon at a new site by strand transfer. The activity of the wild- type tran
   6276..7424    +  CDS            trfA: trans-acting replication protein that binds to and activates oriV
   7485..7593    -  oriT           oriT: incP origin of transfer
   7763..8575    -  CDS            aphA1: KKA1_ECOLX - Also known as nptI. Protein inferred from homology: Swiss-Prot protein existence level 3. Resistance to kanamycin and structurally-related aminoglycosides, including amikacin. From Escherichia coli.
   8707..8801    -  terminator     lambda t0 terminator: transcription terminator from phage lambda
   8812..8838    -  CDS            lacZα (fragment): LacZα fragment of β-galactosidase; lacZ fragment
   8861..9709    -  CDS            rhaR: transcriptional activator of rhaR and rhaS; E. coli rhaR; needed for rhamnose-dependent activation of the rhaB promoter
   9786..10619   -  CDS            rhaS: RHAS_ECOLI - Also known as rhaC2. Experimental evidence at protein level: Swiss-Prot protein existence level 1. Activates expression of the rhaBAD and rhaT operons. From Escherichia coli (strain K12).
