[The description below was written by a language model from this plasmid's Addgene catalogue record and pLannotate feature annotations shown in this document.]
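Description:
pSLiP-G2 is a 10.6 kb bacterial CRISPR interference plasmid built on the pSEVA221 backbone, a low-copy, broad-host-range vector of the SEVA synthetic biology series. Replication relies on the IncP (RK2-type) oriV together with the plasmid-encoded trfA replication initiator, and an IncP oriT allows conjugative mobilisation when transfer functions are supplied in trans. Selection is by kanamycin through the aphA1 aminoglycoside phosphotransferase gene. Short annotated hits such as the CloDF13 ori, tnpA, lacZα and capTEV fragments appear to be small sequence remnants or partial matches rather than functional parts.

The payload, assembled by Gibson cloning, has two expression units. The first places catalytically dead Streptococcus pyogenes Cas9 (D10A and H840A, so it binds DNA under guide RNA direction without cutting) under the E. coli rhaBAD promoter, followed by rrnB T1 and T7Te terminators. The regulators rhaS and rhaR are carried on the opposite strand, so the plasmid provides its own activators for tight L-rhamnose induction, with repression by glucose. The second unit uses the strong constitutive J23119 promoter to transcribe a single guide RNA, consisting of a specific spacer fused to the S. pyogenes gRNA scaffold and terminated by rrnB-derived terminator sequences. The record gives the spacer but does not name the gene or sequence it targets.

On rhamnose addition, dCas9 pairs with the constitutively made sgRNA and blocks transcription at the matching site, giving inducible gene knockdown in bacteria. The associated publication uses such CRISPRi components in programmable logic inverter cascades for antibiotic-free selection and maintenance of multiple plasmids.
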