Addgene plasmid #188964: pSLiP-G2
Purpose: L-Rhamnose inducible catalytically inactive Cas9 with sgRNA for bacterial gene knockdown
Depositing lab: Seung-Goo Lee. Depositing organization: Korea Research Institute of Bioscience and Biotechnology. Publication: CRISPRi-based programmable logic inverter cascade for antibiotic-free selection and maintenance of multiple plasmids. Kim SK, Kim H, Woo SG, Kim TH, Rha E, Kwon KK, Lee H, Lee SG, Lee DH. Nucleic Acids Res. 2022 Dec 9;50(22):13155-13171. doi: 10.1093/nar/gkac1104. PubMed 36511859.
Backbone
  Vector backbone: pSEVA221
  Backbone manufacturer: Víctor de Lorenzo
  Backbone size w/o insert (bp): 3730
  Total vector size (bp): 10641
  Vector type: Bacterial Expression, Synthetic Biology
Growth in bacteria
  Bacterial resistance: Kanamycin, 50 μg/mL
  Growth temperature: 37°C
  Growth strain: DH5alpha
  Copy number: Low Copy
Gene/Insert 1
  Gene/Insert name: dCas9
  Species: Synthetic
  Insert size (bp): 6911
  Promoter: PrhaBAD
  Cloning method: Gibson Cloning
  Sequencing primers: 5′ GCGGCAACCGAGCGTTC; 3′ AGGGCGGCGGATTTGTCC
Gene/Insert 2
  Gene/Insert name: sgRNA: gttagacgctgattacatggactagg
Terms and licenses: Academic/Nonprofit Terms; Industry Terms: Not Available to Industry
How to cite: pSLiP-G2 was a gift from Seung-Goo Lee (Addgene plasmid # 188964 ; http://n2t.net/addgene:188964 ; RRID:Addgene_188964)
